Addgene plasmid #200444: pLenti-mSstr3-EGFP
Purpose: Lentiviral expression of mouse Sstr3-EGFP
Depositing lab: Ken-Ichi Takemaru. Depositing organization: Stony Brook University.
Backbone
  Vector backbone: pEF1α-IRES-EGFP
  Backbone size w/o insert (bp): 9859
  Total vector size (bp): 11147
  Vector type: Lentiviral
Growth in bacteria
  Bacterial resistance: Ampicillin, 100 μg/mL
  Growth temperature: 37°C
  Growth strain: Stbl3
  Copy number: High Copy
Gene/Insert
  Gene/Insert name: Sstr3
  Species: M. musculus (mouse)
  Insert size (bp): 1288
  Entrez Gene: Sstr3 (a.k.a. Smstr-3, Smstr3, sst3)
  Promoter: EF1 alpha
  Tag / fusion protein: EGFP (C terminal on backbone)
  Cloning method: Restriction Enzyme; 5′ cloning site SfiI (not destroyed); 3′ cloning site SfiI (not destroyed)
  Sequencing primers: 5′ TTCTCAAGCCTCAGACAGTG
Terms and licenses: Academic/Nonprofit Terms; Industry Terms: Not Available to Industry
How to cite: pLenti-mSstr3-EGFP was a gift from Ken-Ichi Takemaru (Addgene plasmid # 200444 ; http://n2t.net/addgene:200444 ; RRID:Addgene_200444)
