[The description below was written by a language model from this plasmid's Addgene catalogue record and pLannotate feature annotations shown in this document.]
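Description:
pLenti-mSstr3-EGFP is an 11.1 kb HIV-1-based lentiviral transfer plasmid for expressing mouse somatostatin receptor 3 (Sstr3) fused at its C terminus to EGFP. It is built on a backbone recorded as pEF1α-IRES-EGFP, although the feature table shows no IRES: the Sstr3 coding sequence is followed after a short linker directly by EGFP, consistent with the catalogue's description of a C-terminal fusion. The automated annotation matches the insert to the rat orthologue, but the catalogue states the species as mouse. The plasmid replicates in E. coli from a high-copy ColE1/pUC-type origin under ampicillin selection (AmpR), and also carries an f1 origin. The recorded growth strain is a recombination-deficient one, as is commonly used to keep LTR-containing plasmids stable.

The viral genome is transcribed in packaging cells from a CMV enhancer/promoter fused to a truncated 5' LTR, a Tat-independent arrangement. Downstream lie the Ψ packaging signal with a partial gag sequence, the RRE for Rev-dependent nuclear export, and the cPPT/CTS, which aids nuclear import of the proviral DNA. The internal expression cassette uses the human EF-1α core promoter with its intron A to drive Sstr3-EGFP, which was inserted between retained SfiI sites. A WPRE follows to boost transcript levels, then a truncated 3' LTR and a bGH polyadenylation signal. Outside the LTRs, an SV40/EM7-driven BleoR cassette confers Zeocin resistance, but it would not be packaged into virus.

The stated purpose is lentiviral expression of Sstr3-EGFP. The fluorescent fusion allows receptor localisation to be visualised in transduced cells, though the record does not specify a particular application.
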