Features (pLannotate 1.2.2; 31 found; start..end, strand, type, name):
      1..380     +  enhancer       CMV enhancer: human cytomegalovirus immediate early enhancer
    381..580     +  promoter       CMV promoter: human cytomegalovirus (CMV) immediate early promoter
    598..778     +  LTR            5' LTR (truncated): truncated 5' long terminal repeat (LTR) from HIV-1
    825..950     +  misc_feature   HIV-1 Ψ: packaging signal of human immunodeficiency virus type 1
    934..1297    +  CDS            HIV-1 gag (fragment): gag protein from human immunodeficiency virus 1; gag
   1443..1676    +  misc_feature   RRE: The Rev response element (RRE) of HIV-1 allows for Rev-dependent mRNA export from the nucleus to the cytoplasm.
   2053..2153    +  CDS            Rev (fragment): human immunodeficiency virus 1 (HIV-1) Rev protein; rev; enhances nuclear export of unspliced and incompletely spliced viral mRNAs
   2203..2320    +  misc_feature   cPPT/CTS: central polypurine tract and central termination sequence of HIV-1
   2386..2597    +  promoter       EF-1α core promoter: core promoter for human elongation factor EF-1α
   2598..3536    +  intron         EF-1α intron A: intron upstream of the start codon of human EF-1α
   3569..4852    +  CDS            Sstr3: SSR3_RAT - Experimental evidence at protein level: Swiss-Prot protein existence level 1. Receptor for somatostatin-14 and -28. This receptor is coupled via pertussis toxin sensitive G proteins to inhibition of adenylyl cyclase. From Rattus norvegicus (Rat).
   4874..5593    +  CDS            EGFP: the original enhanced GFP (Yang et al., 1996) mammalian codon-optimized
   5603..6191    +  misc_feature   WPRE: woodchuck hepatitis virus posttranscriptional regulatory element
   6202..6708    +  CDS            nef (fragment): NEF_HV1LA - Experimental evidence at protein level: Swiss-Prot protein existence level 1. Extracellular Nef protein targets CD4(+) T-lymphocytes for apoptosis by interacting with CXCR4 surface receptors. From Human immunodeficiency virus type 1 group M subtype B (isolate Lai) (HIV-1).
   6715..6895    +  LTR            5' LTR (truncated): truncated 5' long terminal repeat (LTR) from HIV-1
   6927..7151    +  polyA_signal   bGH poly(A) signal: bovine growth hormone polyadenylation signal
   7155..7176    +  promoter       SV40 promoter (fragment): SV40 enhancer and early promoter
   7197..7625    +  rep_origin     f1 ori (sequence partly withheld): f1 bacteriophage origin of replication; arrow indicates direction of (+) strand synthesis
   7639..7968    +  promoter       SV40 promoter: SV40 enhancer and early promoter
   8016..8063    +  promoter       EM7 promoter: synthetic bacterial promoter&nbsp
   8082..8456    +  CDS            BleoR: antibiotic-binding protein; Sh ble from Streptoalloteichus hindustanus; confers resistance to bleomycin, phleomycin, and Zeocin™
   8466..8591    +  CDS            ble (fragment): BLE_KLEPN - Experimental evidence at protein level: Swiss-Prot protein existence level 1. Binding protein with a strong affinity to the bleomycin family of antibiotics. Binds to CL990; an antimitotic-antibiotic compound. From Klebsiella pneumoniae.
   8586..8707    +  polyA_signal   SV40 poly(A) signal: SV40 polyadenylation signal
   8778..8800    -  protein_bind   lac operator (fragment): The lac repressor binds to the lac operator to inhibit transcription in E. coli. This inhibition can be relieved by adding lactose or isopropyl-β-D-thiogalactopyranoside (IPTG). lac repressor encoded by lacI
   8804..8834    -  promoter       lac promoter: promoter for the E. coli lac operon
   8849..8870    -  protein_bind   CAP binding site: CAP binding activates transcription in the presence of cAMP. E. coli catabolite activator protein
   8883..8975    -  CDS            lacI (fragment): lac repressor; lacI; The lac repressor binds to the lac operator to inhibit transcription in E. coli. This inhibition can be relieved by adding lactose or isopropyl-β-D-thiogalactopyranoside (IPTG).
   9158..9746    -  rep_origin     ori: high-copy-number ColE1/pMB1/pBR322/pUC origin of replication
   9917..10777   -  CDS            AmpR: β-lactamase; bla; confers resistance to ampicillin, carbenicillin, and related antibiotics
  10778..10882   -  promoter       AmpR promoter: bla
  10941..10993   -  misc_feature   bom (fragment): basis of mobility region from pBR322
>Addgene plasmid #200444 | pLenti-mSstr3-EGFP | addgene full sequence | sequence record 408799 | Addgene NGS Result
GACATTGATTATTGACTAGTTATTAATAGTAATCAATTACGGGGTCATTAGTTCATAGCCCATATATGGA
GTTCCGCGTTACATAACTTACGGTAAATGGCCCGCCTGGCTGACCGCCCAACGACCCCCGCCCATTGACG
TCAATAATGACGTATGTTCCCATAGTAACGCCAATAGGGACTTTCCATTGACGTCAATGGGTGGAGTATT
TACGGTAAACTGCCCACTTGGCAGTACATCAAGTGTATCATATGCCAAGTACGCCCCCTATTGACGTCAA
TGACGGTAAATGGCCCGCCTGGCATTATGCCCAGTACATGACCTTATGGGACTTTCCTACTTGGCAGTAC
ATCTACGTATTAGTCATCGCTATTACCATGGTGATGCGGTTTTGGCAGTACATCAATGGGCGTGGATAGC
GGTTTGACTCACGGGGATTTCCAAGTCTCCACCCCATTGACGTCAATGGGAGTTTGTTTTGGCACCAAAA
TCAACGGGACTTTCCAAAATGTCGTAACAACTCCGCCCCATTGACGCAAATGGGCGGTAGGCGTGTACGG
TGGGAGGTCTATATAAGCAGCGCGTTTTGCCTGTACTGGGTCTCTCTGGTTAGACCAGATCTGAGCCTGG
GAGCTCTCTGGCTAACTAGGGAACCCACTGCTTAAGCCTCAATAAAGCTTGCCTTGAGTGCTTCAAGTAG
TGTGTGCCCGTCTGTTGTGTGACTCTGGTAACTAGAGATCCCTCAGACCCTTTTAGTCAGTGTGGAAAAT
CTCTAGCAGTGGCGCCCGAACAGGGACTTGAAAGCGAAAGGGAAACCAGAGGAGCTCTCTCGACGCAGGA
CTCGGCTTGCTGAAGCGCGCACGGCAAGAGGCGAGGGGCGGCGACTGGTGAGTACGCCAAAAATTTTGAC
TAGCGGAGGCTAGAAGGAGAGAGATGGGTGCGAGAGCGTCAGTATTAAGCGGGGGAGAATTAGATCGCGA
TGGGAAAAAATTCGGTTAAGGCCAGGGGGAAAGAAAAAATATAAATTAAAACATATAGTATGGGCAAGCA
GGGAGCTAGAACGATTCGCAGTTAATCCTGGCCTGTTAGAAACATCAGAAGGCTGTAGACAAATACTGGG
ACAGCTACAACCATCCCTTCAGACAGGATCAGAAGAACTTAGATCATTATATAATACAGTAGCAACCCTC
TATTGTGTGCATCAAAGGATAGAGATAAAAGACACCAAGGAAGCTTTAGACAAGATAGAGGAAGAGCAAA
ACAAAAGTAAGACCACCGCACAGCAAGCGGCCGCTGATCTTCAGACCTGGAGGAGGAGATATGAGGGACA
ATTGGAGAAGTGAATTATATAAATATAAAGTAGTAAAAATTGAACCATTAGGAGTAGCACCCACCAAGGC
AAAGAGAAGAGTGGTGCAGAGAGAAAAAAGAGCAGTGGGAATAGGAGCTTTGTTCCTTGGGTTCTTGGGA
GCAGCAGGAAGCACTATGGGCGCAGCGTCAATGACGCTGACGGTACAGGCCAGACAATTATTGTCTGGTA
TAGTGCAGCAGCAGAACAATTTGCTGAGGGCTATTGAGGCGCAACAGCATCTGTTGCAACTCACAGTCTG
GGGCATCAAGCAGCTCCAGGCAAGAATCCTGGCTGTGGAAAGATACCTAAAGGATCAACAGCTCCTGGGG
ATTTGGGGTTGCTCTGGAAAACTCATTTGCACCACTGCTGTGCCTTGGAATGCTAGTTGGAGTAATAAAT
CTCTGGAACAGATTTGGAATCACACGACCTGGATGGAGTGGGACAGAGAAATTAACAATTACACAAGCTT
AATACACTCCTTAATTGAAGAATCGCAAAACCAGCAAGAAAAGAATGAACAAGAATTATTGGAATTAGAT
AAATGGGCAAGTTTGTGGAATTGGTTTAACATAACAAATTGGCTGTGGTATATAAAATTATTCATAATGA
TAGTAGGAGGCTTGGTAGGTTTAAGAATAGTTTTTGCTGTACTTTCTATAGTGAATAGAGTTAGGCAGGG
ATATTCACCATTATCGTTTCAGACCCACCTCCCAACCCCGAGGGGACCCGACAGGCCCGAAGGAATAGAA
GAAGAAGGTGGAGAGAGAGACAGAGACAGATCCATTCGATTAGTGAACGGATCGGCACTGCGTGCGCCAA
TTCTGCAGACAAATGGCAGTATTCATCCACAATTTTAAAAGAAAAGGGGGGATTGGGGGGTACAGTGCAG
GGGAAAGAATAGTAGACATAATAGCAACAGACATACAAACTAAAGAATTACAAAAACAAATTACAAAAAT
TCAAAATTTTCGGGTTTATTACAGGGACAGCAGAGATCCAGTTTGGTTAATTAATTGGCTCCGGTGCCCG
TCAGTGGGCAGAGCGCACATCGCCCACAGTCCCCGAGAAGTTGTGGGGAGGGGTCGGCAATTGAACCGGT
GCCTAGAGAAGGTGGCGCGGGGTAAACTGGGAAAGTGATGTCGTGTACTGGCTCCGCCTTTTTCCCGAGG
GTGGGGGAGAACCGTATATAAGTGCAGTAGTCGCCGTGAACGTTCTTTTTCGCAACGGGTTTGCCGCCAG
AACACAGGTAAGTGCCGTGTGTGGTTCCCGCGGGCCTGGCCTCTTTACGGGTTATGGCCCTTGCGTGCCT
TGAATTACTTCCACCTGGCTGCAGTACGTGATTCTTGATCCCGAGCTTCGGGTTGGAAGTGGGTGGGAGA
GTTCGAGGCCTTGCGCTTAAGGAGCCCCTTCGCCTCGTGCTTGAGTTGAGGCCTGGCCTGGGCGCTGGGG
CCGCCGCGTGCGAATCTGGTGGCACCTTCGCGCCTGTCTCGCTGCTTTCGATAAGTCTCTAGCCATTTAA
AATTTTTGATGACCTGCTGCGACGCTTTTTTTCTGGCAAGATAGTCTTGTAAATGCGGGCCAAGATCTGC
ACACTGGTATTTCGGTTTTTGGGGCCGCGGGCGGCGACGGGGCCCGTGCGTCCCAGCGCACATGTTCGGC
GAGGCGGGGCCTGCGAGCGCGGCCACCGAGAATCGGACGGGGGTAGTCTCAAGCTGGCCGGCCTGCTCTG
GTGCCTGGCCTCGCGCCGCCGTGTATCGCCCCGCCCTGGGCGGCAAGGCTGGCCCGGTCGGCACCAGTTG
CGTGAGCGGAAAGATGGCCGCTTCCCGGCCCTGCTGCAGGGAGCTCAAAATGGAGGACGCGGCGCTCGGG
AGAGCGGGCGGGTGAGTCACCCACACAAAGGAAAAGGGCCTTTCCGTCCTCAGCCGTCGCTTCATGTGAC
TCCACGGAGTACCGGGCGCCGTCCAGGCACCTCGATTAGTTCTCGAGCTTTTGGAGTACGTCGTCTTTAG
GTTGGGGGGAGGGGTTTTATGCGATGGAGTTTCCCCACACTGAGTGGGTGGAGACTGAAGTTAGGCCAGC
TTGGCACTTGATGTAATTCTCCTTGGAATTTGCCCTTTTTGAGTTTGGATCTTGGTTCATTCTCAAGCCT
CAGACAGTGGTTCAAAGTTTTTTTCTTCCATTTCAGGTGTCGTGAGGAATTGGGCCATTACGGCCACCAT
GGCCACTGTTACCTATCCCTCATCCGAGCCTATGACCTTGGACCCTGGGAACACATCCTCGACCTGGCCC
CTGGATACCACCCTGGGGAACACATCCGCTGGCGCTAGCCTGACAGGCCTGGCTGTCAGTGGCATCTTGA
TCTCTCTGGTGTACCTGGTGGTGTGCGTGGTGGGTCTGCTGGGCAACTCGCTGGTGATCTACGTGGTCCT
GCGGCACACGTCCAGCCCATCAGTGACCAGTGTCTATATCCTCAACCTGGCTCTGGCTGATGAGCTCTTC
ATGCTAGGGCTACCCTTCCTGGCTGCTCAGAACGCCCTGTCCTACTGGCCCTTTGGATCTCTCATGTGCC
GTCTGGTCATGGCCGTGGATGGCATCAACCAGTTCACCAGCATCTTCTGCCTCACCGTCATGAGTGTGGA
CCGCTATCTGGCTGTGGTGCACCCCACACGCTCAGCCCGCTGGCGCACGGCACCAGTGGCTCGCACGGTC
AGTGCAGCTGTCTGGGTGGCCTCGGCTGTGGTGGTGCTGCCTGTGGTTGTGTTCTCAGGAGTGCCCCGGG
GCATGAGCACGTGCCACATGCAGTGGCCAGAGCCAGCGGCTGCCTGGCGAACAGCCTTTATCATCTACAC
GGCCGCACTGGGCTTCTTTGGGCCCCTGCTGGTCATCTGCTTGTGCTACTTGCTCATTGTGGTAAAGGTG
CGGTCGACCACCCGGCGGGTGCGGGCGCCCTCGTGTCAGTGGGTACAGGCACCCGCATGCCAGCGGCGAC
GCCGCTCTGAGCGCAGGGTCACACGCATGGTGGTGGCCGTGGTGGCACTCTTCGTCCTCTGCTGGATGCC
TTTCTATCTGCTCAACATCGTCAATGTGGTGTGCCCGCTGCCGGAGGAGCCTGCCTTCTTCGGCCTCTAC
TTCCTGGTGGTGGCGCTGCCCTATGCCAACAGCTGCGCAAACCCCATCCTCTACGGCTTCCTCTCCTACC
GCTTCAAGCAGGGCTTTCGCAGGATCCTGCTAAGACCATCACGTCGCATTCGGAGCCAGGAGCCAGGGTC
GGGACCTCCAGAGAAGACTGAAGAGGAGGAGGATGAAGAAGAAGAAGAGAGAAGGGAAGAGGAGGAGCGG
AGGATGCAGAGAGGGCAGGAGATGAACGGGAGGCTCAGTCAGATCGCACAGGCTGGCACTAGTGGACAAC
AGCCACGGCCCTGCACAGGGACTGCTAAGGAGCAGCAGCTTCTGCCCCAGGAGGCCACAGCTGGGGACAA
GGCCAGCACACTGAGCCATCTGGGCCGCCTCGGCCCCACAACCATGGTGAGCAAGGGCGAGGAGCTGTTC
ACCGGGGTGGTGCCCATCCTGGTCGAGCTGGACGGCGACGTAAACGGCCACAAGTTCAGCGTGTCCGGCG
AGGGCGAGGGCGATGCCACCTACGGCAAGCTGACCCTGAAGTTCATCTGCACCACCGGCAAGCTGCCCGT
GCCCTGGCCCACCCTCGTGACCACCCTGACCTACGGCGTGCAGTGCTTCAGCCGCTACCCCGACCACATG
AAGCAGCACGACTTCTTCAAGTCCGCCATGCCCGAAGGCTACGTCCAGGAGCGCACCATCTTCTTCAAGG
ACGACGGCAACTACAAGACCCGCGCCGAGGTGAAGTTCGAGGGCGACACCCTGGTGAACCGCATCGAGCT
GAAGGGCATCGACTTCAAGGAGGACGGCAACATCCTGGGGCACAAGCTGGAGTACAACTACAACAGCCAC
AACGTCTATATCATGGCCGACAAGCAGAAGAACGGCATCAAGGTGAACTTCAAGATCCGCCACAACATCG
AGGACGGCAGCGTGCAGCTCGCCGACCACTACCAGCAGAACACCCCCATCGGCGACGGCCCCGTGCTGCT
GCCCGACAACCACTACCTGAGCACCCAGTCCGCCCTGAGCAAAGACCCCAACGAGAAGCGCGATCACATG
GTCCTGCTGGAGTTCGTGACCGCCGCCGGGATCACTCTCGGCATGGACGAGCTGTACAAGTAAAGCGGCC
GCAATCAACCTCTGGATTACAAAATTTGTGAAAGATTGACTGGTATTCTTAACTATGTTGCTCCTTTTAC
GCTATGTGGATACGCTGCTTTAATGCCTTTGTATCATGCTATTGCTTCCCGTATGGCTTTCATTTTCTCC
TCCTTGTATAAATCCTGGTTGCTGTCTCTTTATGAGGAGTTGTGGCCCGTTGTCAGGCAACGTGGCGTGG
TGTGCACTGTGTTTGCTGACGCAACCCCCACTGGTTGGGGCATTGCCACCACCTGTCAGCTCCTTTCCGG
GACTTTCGCTTTCCCCCTCCCTATTGCCACGGCGGAACTCATCGCCGCCTGCCTTGCCCGCTGCTGGACA
GGGGCTCGGCTGTTGGGCACTGACAATTCCGTGGTGTTGTCGGGGAAATCATCGTCCTTTCCTTGGCTGC
TCGCCTGTGTTGCCACCTGGATTCTGCGCGGGACGTCCTTCTGCTACGTCCCTTCGGCCCTCAATCCAGC
GGACCTTCCTTCCCGCGGCCTGCTGCCGGCTCTGCGGCCTCTTCCGCGTCTTCGCCTTCGCCCTCAGACG
AGTCGGATCTCCCTTTGGGCCGCCTCCCCGCCTGCCTGCAGGTTTGTCGAGACCTAGAAAAACATGGAGC
AATCACAAGTAGCAATACAGCAGCTACCAATGCTGATTGTGCCTGGCTAGAAGCACAAGAGGAGGAGGAG
GTGGGTTTTCCAGTCACACCTCAGGTACCTTTAAGACCAATGACTTACAAGGCAGCTGTAGATCTTAGCC
ACTTTTTAAAAGAAAAGGGGGGACTGGAAGGGCTAATTCACTCCCAACGAAGACAAGATATCCTTGATCT
GTGGATCTACCACACACAAGGCTACTTCCCTGATTGGCAGAACTACACACCAGGGCCAGGGATCAGATAT
CCACTGACCTTTGGATGGTGCTACAAGCTAGTACCAGTTGAGCAAGAGAAGGTAGAAGAAGCCAATGAAG
GAGAGAACACCCGCTTGTTACACCCTGTGAGCCTGCATGGGATGGATGACCCGGAGAGAGAAGTATTAGA
GTGGAGGTTTGACAGCCGCCTAGCATTTCATCACATGGCCCGAGAGCTGCATCCGGACTGTACTGGGTCT
CTCTGGTTAGACCAGATCTGAGCCTGGGAGCTCTCTGGCTAACTAGGGAACCCACTGCTTAAGCCTCAAT
AAAGCTTGCCTTGAGTGCTTCAAGTAGTGTGTGCCCGTCTGTTGTGTGACTCTGGTAACTAGAGATCCCT
CAGACCCTTTTAGTCAGTGTGGAAAATCTCTAGCAGGGCCCGTTTAAACCCGCTGATCAGCCTCGACTGT
GCCTTCTAGTTGCCAGCCATCTGTTGTTTGCCCCTCCCCCGTGCCTTCCTTGACCCTGGAAGGTGCCACT
CCCACTGTCCTTTCCTAATAAAATGAGGAAATTGCATCGCATTGTCTGAGTAGGTGTCATTCTATTCTGG
GGGGTGGGGTGGGGCAGGACAGCAAGGGGGAGGATTGGGAAGACAATAGCAGGCATGCTGGGGATGCGGT
GGGCTCTATGGCTTCTGAGGCGGAAAGAACCAGCTGGGGCTCTAGGGGGTATCCCC
[124 nt withheld, positions 7197-7320]
C
[91 nt withheld, positions 7322-7412]
A
[49 nt withheld, positions 7414-7462]
CCTTTGACGTTGGAGTCCACGTTCTTT
[37 nt withheld, positions 7490-7526]
ACCCTATCTCGGTCTATTCTTTTGATTTATAAGGGATTTTGCCGATTTCGGCCTATTGGTTAAAAAATGA
GCTGATTTAACAAAAATTTAACGCGAATTAATTCTGTGGAATGTGTGTCAGTTAGGGTGTGGAAAGTCCC
CAGGCTCCCCAGCAGGCAGAAGTATGCAAAGCATGCATCTCAATTAGTCAGCAACCAGGTGTGGAAAGTC
CCCAGGCTCCCCAGCAGGCAGAAGTATGCAAAGCATGCATCTCAATTAGTCAGCAACCATAGTCCCGCCC
CTAACTCCGCCCATCCCGCCCCTAACTCCGCCCAGTTCCGCCCATTCTCCGCCCCATGGCTGACTAATTT
TTTTTATTTATGCAGAGGCCGAGGCCGCCTCTGCCTCTGAGCTATTCCAGAAGTAGTGAGGAGGCTTTTT
TGGAGGCCTAGGCTTTTGCAAAAAGCTCCCGGGAGCTTGTATATCCATTTTCGGATCTGATCAGCACGTG
TTGACAATTAATCATCGGCATAGTATATCGGCATAGTATAATACGACAAGGTGAGGAACTAAACCATGGC
CAAGTTGACCAGTGCCGTTCCGGTGCTCACCGCGCGCGACGTCGCCGGAGCGGTCGAGTTCTGGACCGAC
CGGCTCGGGTTCTCCCGGGACTTCGTGGAGGACGACTTCGCCGGTGTGGTCCGGGACGACGTGACCCTGT
TCATCAGCGCGGTCCAGGACCAGGTGGTGCCGGACAACACCCTGGCCTGGGTGTGGGTGCGCGGCCTGGA
CGAGCTGTACGCCGAGTGGTCGGAGGTCGTGTCCACGAACTTCCGGGACGCCTCCGGGCCGGCCATGACC
GAGATCGGCGAGCAGCCGTGGGGGCGGGAGTTCGCCCTGCGCGACCCGGCCGGCAACTGCGTGCACTTCG
TGGCCGAGGAGCAGGACTGACACGTGCTACGAGATTTCGATTCCACCGCCGCCTTCTATGAAAGGTTGGG
CTTCGGAATCGTTTTCCGGGACGCCGGCTGGATGATCCTCCAGCGCGGGGATCTCATGCTGGAGTTCTTC
GCCCACCCCAACTTGTTTATTGCAGCTTATAATGGTTACAAATAAAGCAATAGCATCACAAATTTCACAA
ATAAAGCATTTTTTTCACTGCATTCTAGTTGTGGTTTGTCCAAACTCATCAATGTATCTTATCATGTCTG
TATACCGTCGACCTCTAGCTAGAGCTTGGCGTAATCATGGTCATAGCTGTTTCCTGTGTGAAATTGTTAT
CCGCTCACAATTCCACACAACATACGAGCCGGAAGCATAAAGTGTAAAGCCTGGGGTGCCTAATGAGTGA
GCTAACTCACATTAATTGCGTTGCGCTCACTGCCCGCTTTCCAGTCGGGAAACCTGTCGTGCCAGCTGCA
TTAATGAATCGGCCAACGCGCGGGGAGAGGCGGTTTGCGTATTGGGCGCTCTTCCGCTTCCTCGCTCACT
GACTCGCTGCGCTCGGTCGTTCGGCTGCGGCGAGCGGTATCAGCTCACTCAAAGGCGGTAATACGGTTAT
CCACAGAATCAGGGGATAACGCAGGAAAGAACATGTGAGCAAAAGGCCAGCAAAAGGCCAGGAACCGTAA
AAAGGCCGCGTTGCTGGCGTTTTTCCATAGGCTCCGCCCCCCTGACGAGCATCACAAAAATCGACGCTCA
AGTCAGAGGTGGCGAAACCCGACAGGACTATAAAGATACCAGGCGTTTCCCCCTGGAAGCTCCCTCGTGC
GCTCTCCTGTTCCGACCCTGCCGCTTACCGGATACCTGTCCGCCTTTCTCCCTTCGGGAAGCGTGGCGCT
TTCTCATAGCTCACGCTGTAGGTATCTCAGTTCGGTGTAGGTCGTTCGCTCCAAGCTGGGCTGTGTGCAC
GAACCCCCCGTTCAGCCCGACCGCTGCGCCTTATCCGGTAACTATCGTCTTGAGTCCAACCCGGTAAGAC
ACGACTTATCGCCACTGGCAGCAGCCACTGGTAACAGGATTAGCAGAGCGAGGTATGTAGGCGGTGCTAC
AGAGTTCTTGAAGTGGTGGCCTAACTACGGCTACACTAGAAGAACAGTATTTGGTATCTGCGCTCTGCTG
AAGCCAGTTACCTTCGGAAAAAGAGTTGGTAGCTCTTGATCCGGCAAACAAACCACCGCTGGTAGCGGTG
GTTTTTTTGTTTGCAAGCAGCAGATTACGCGCAGAAAAAAAGGATCTCAAGAAGATCCTTTGATCTTTTC
TACGGGGTCTGACGCTCAGTGGAACGAAAACTCACGTTAAGGGATTTTGGTCATGAGATTATCAAAAAGG
ATCTTCACCTAGATCCTTTTAAATTAAAAATGAAGTTTTAAATCAATCTAAAGTATATATGAGTAAACTT
GGTCTGACAGTTACCAATGCTTAATCAGTGAGGCACCTATCTCAGCGATCTGTCTATTTCGTTCATCCAT
AGTTGCCTGACTCCCCGTCGTGTAGATAACTACGATACGGGAGGGCTTACCATCTGGCCCCAGTGCTGCA
ATGATACCGCGAGACCCACGCTCACCGGCTCCAGATTTATCAGCAATAAACCAGCCAGCCGGAAGGGCCG
AGCGCAGAAGTGGTCCTGCAACTTTATCCGCCTCCATCCAGTCTATTAATTGTTGCCGGGAAGCTAGAGT
AAGTAGTTCGCCAGTTAATAGTTTGCGCAACGTTGTTGCCATTGCTACAGGCATCGTGGTGTCACGCTCG
TCGTTTGGTATGGCTTCATTCAGCTCCGGTTCCCAACGATCAAGGCGAGTTACATGATCCCCCATGTTGT
GCAAAAAAGCGGTTAGCTCCTTCGGTCCTCCGATCGTTGTCAGAAGTAAGTTGGCCGCAGTGTTATCACT
CATGGTTATGGCAGCACTGCATAATTCTCTTACTGTCATGCCATCCGTAAGATGCTTTTCTGTGACTGGT
GAGTACTCAACCAAGTCATTCTGAGAATAGTGTATGCGGCGACCGAGTTGCTCTTGCCCGGCGTCAATAC
GGGATAATACCGCGCCACATAGCAGAACTTTAAAAGTGCTCATCATTGGAAAACGTTCTTCGGGGCGAAA
ACTCTCAAGGATCTTACCGCTGTTGAGATCCAGTTCGATGTAACCCACTCGTGCACCCAACTGATCTTCA
GCATCTTTTACTTTCACCAGCGTTTCTGGGTGAGCAAAAACAGGAAGGCAAAATGCCGCAAAAAAGGGAA
TAAGGGCGACACGGAAATGTTGAATACTCATACTCTTCCTTTTTCAATATTATTGAAGCATTTATCAGGG
TTATTGTCTCATGAGCGGATACATATTTGAATGTATTTAGAAAAATAAACAAATAGGGGTTCCGCGCACA
TTTCCCCGAAAAGTGCCACCTGACGTCGACGGATCGGGAGATCTCCCGATCCCCTATGGTGCACTCTCAG
TACAATCTGCTCTGATGCCGCATAGTTAAGCCAGTATCTGCTCCCTGCTTGTGTGTTGGAGGTCGCTGAG
TAGTGCGCGAGCAAAATTTAAGCTACAACAAGGCAAGGCTTGACCGACAATTGCATGAAGAATCTGCTTA
GGGTTAGGCGTTTTGCGCTGCTTCGCGATGTACGGGCCAGATATACGCGTT
